Addgene plasmid #47847: pFAB803
Purpose: BIOFAB reporter plasmid for measuring T7 early termination efficiency
Depositing lab: Drew Endy. Depositing organization: Stanford University. Publication: Precise and reliable gene expression via standard transcription and translation initiation elements. Mutalik VK, Guimaraes JC, Cambray G, Lam C, Christoffersen MJ, Mai QA, Tran AB, Paull M, Keasling JD, Arkin AP, Endy D. Nat Methods. 2013 Apr;10(4):354-60. doi: 10.1038/nmeth.2404. Epub 2013 Mar 10. PubMed 23474465.
Backbone
  Vector backbone: pFAB764
  Backbone size w/o insert (bp): 3967
  Vector type: Bacterial Expression, Synthetic Biology
Growth in bacteria
  Bacterial resistance: Kanamycin, 50 μg/mL
  Growth temperature: 37°C
  Growth strain: DH10B
  Copy number: High Copy
Gene/Insert
  Gene/Insert name: T7 early terminator
  Species: Synthetic
  Promoter: pLTetO2
  Cloning method: Restriction Enzyme; 5′ cloning site BsaI (destroyed during cloning); 3′ cloning site BsaI (destroyed during cloning)
  Sequencing primers: 5′ Neo-R; 3′ p15A-R
Terms and licenses: Academic/Nonprofit Terms; Industry Terms: Not Available to Industry
Depositor comments: Terminator efficiency measured at 96%. Terminator inserted between RFP and GFP and flanked by Rnase III sites. RNase sites have sequences GTGATAGACTCAAGGTCGCTCCTAGCGAGTGGCCTTTATGATTATCAC and AGAGGGACAAACTCAAGGTCATTCGCAAGAGTGGCCTTTATGATTGACCTTCT, respectively. Terminator can be amplified by PCR with or without these sites, as desired.
How to cite: pFAB803 was a gift from Drew Endy (Addgene plasmid # 47847 ; http://n2t.net/addgene:47847 ; RRID:Addgene_47847)
