[The description below was written by a language model from this plasmid's Addgene catalogue record and pLannotate feature annotations shown in this document.]
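Description:
pFAB803 is a bacterial expression and synthetic-biology reporter plasmid from the BIOFAB collection, built on the pFAB764 backbone and used to measure the efficiency of the phage T7 early transcription terminator in E. coli. The annotated sequence is about 4 kb. It replicates from a p15A origin, a type generally regarded as medium copy and compatible with ColE1-type plasmids, although the catalogue entry lists the plasmid as high copy. A short fragment resembling the RSF origin is also annotated next to it. Selection is by kanamycin through the neo (nptII) gene, which is followed by a lambda t0 terminator. A small remnant of the Tn5 transposase coding sequence lies beside the marker and is probably a leftover from the source of the resistance cassette.

The payload is a two-colour transcriptional read-through cassette. A tet-operator-bearing lambda PL-derived promoter (recorded as pLTetO2 by the depositor and annotated as PLtetO-1 by the software) drives mRFP1, followed by the test T7 early terminator and then superfolder GFP. The unit is closed by an rrnB T1 terminator and a second copy of the T7Te terminator. Because both reporters share one promoter, the ratio of downstream GFP to upstream RFP reports how much transcription passes through the inserted terminator. According to the depositor, the terminator is flanked by RNase III sites, which are not annotated in the feature table. Cleavage at such sites would separate the two reporter messages, presumably so that their stability and translation do not depend on the terminator sequence. The terminator was inserted by BsaI cloning that destroyed the sites, and its measured efficiency is given as 96%. It can be amplified by PCR with or without the RNase sites for reuse elsewhere.
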