Features (pLannotate 1.2.2; 11 found; start..end, strand, type, name):
      5..109     -  CDS            tnpA (fragment): TN5P_ECOLX - Also known as tnp. Experimental evidence at protein level: Swiss-Prot protein existence level 1. Mediates transposition of transposon Tn5 by a 'cut and paste' mechanism. First, the monomeric transposase binds the 19 bp inverted DNA repeats flanking the transposon. Then, dimerization of the DNA- bound transposase creates a synaptic DNA complex. After nicking of the first DNA strand, excision of the transposon proceeds through a series of intermediates. The transposase then mediates the insertion of the transposon at a new site by strand transfer. The activity of the wild- type tran
    320..393     +  promoter       PLtetO-1 promoter: modified phage lambda PL promoter with tet operator sites (Lutz and Bujard, 1997)
    425..1102    +  CDS            mRFP1: monomeric derivative of DsRed (Campbell et al., 2002)
   1206..1233    +  terminator     T7Te terminator: phage T7 early transcription terminator
   1368..2081    +  CDS            Superfolder GFP: Superfolder GFP is a basic (constitutively fluorescent) green fluorescent protein published in 2005, derived from Aequorea victoria. It is reported to be a very rapidly-maturing weak dimer.
   2117..2188    +  terminator     rrnB T1 terminator: transcription terminator T1 from the E. coli rrnB gene
   2204..2231    +  terminator     T7Te terminator: phage T7 early transcription terminator
   2293..2348    -  rep_origin     RSF ori (fragment): Plasmids containing the RSF 1030 origin of replication can be propagated in E. coli cells that contain additional plasmids with compatible origins.
   2436..2981    -  rep_origin     p15A ori: Plasmids containing the medium-copy-number p15A origin of replication can be propagated in E. coli cells that contain a second plasmid with the ColE1 origin.
   3095..3189    -  terminator     lambda t0 terminator: transcription terminator from phage lambda
   3223..4014    -  CDS            neo: KKA2_KLEPN - Also known as kan, nptII. Experimental evidence at protein level: Swiss-Prot protein existence level 1. Resistance to kanamycin, neomycin, paromomycin, ribostamycin, butirosin and gentamicin B. From Klebsiella pneumoniae.
>Addgene plasmid #47847 | pFAB803 | depositor full sequence | sequence record 68379 | Full Sequence
ATCAGATCATGATCCCCTGCGCCATCAGATCCTTGGCGGCAAGAAAGCCATCCAGTTTACTTTGCAGGGC
TTCCCAACCTTACCAGAGGGCGCCCCAGCTGGCAATTCCGACGTCTAGGGATAACAGGGTAATTACGGCC
CCAGAATTCAAAAGATCTTAAGTAAGTAAGAGTATACGTATATCGGCTAAAACGTATTAAGGCGCTTCGG
CGCCTTTTTTTATGGGGGTATTTTCATCCCAATCCACACGTCCAACGCACAGCAAACACCACGTCGACCC
TATCAGCTGCGTGCTTTCTATGAGTCGTTGCTGCATATCTCCCTATCAGTGATAGAGATTGACATCCCTA
TCAGTGATAGAGATACTGAGCACATCAGCAGGACGCACTGACCTTTGGAATTCATTAAAGAGGAGAAAGG
TACCATGGCGAGTAGCGAAGACGTTATCAAAGAGTTCATGCGTTTCAAAGTTCGTATGGAAGGTTCCGTT
AACGGTCACGAGTTCGAAATCGAAGGTGAAGGTGAAGGTCGTCCGTACGAAGGTACCCAGACCGCTAAAC
TGAAAGTTACCAAAGGTGGTCCGCTGCCGTTCGCTTGGGACATCCTGTCCCCGCAGTTCCAGTACGGTTC
CAAAGCTTACGTTAAACACCCGGCTGACATCCCGGACTACCTGAAACTGTCCTTCCCGGAAGGTTTCAAA
TGGGAACGTGTTATGAACTTCGAAGACGGTGGTGTTGTTACCGTTACCCAGGACTCCTCCCTGCAAGACG
GTGAGTTCATCTACAAAGTTAAACTGCGTGGTACCAACTTCCCGTCCGACGGTCCGGTTATGCAGAAAAA
AACCATGGGTTGGGAAGCTTCCACCGAACGTATGTACCCGGAAGACGGTGCTCTGAAAGGTGAAATCAAA
ATGCGTCTGAAACTGAAAGACGGTGGTCACTACGACGCTGAAGTTAAAACCACCTACATGGCTAAAAAAC
CGGTTCAGCTGCCGGGTGCTTACAAAACCGACATCAAACTGGACATCACCTCCCACAACGAAGACTACAC
CATCGTTGAACAGTACGAACGTGCTGAAGGTCGTCACTCCACCGGTGCTTAATAATCTGCTGAGTGATAG
ACTCAAGGTCGCTCCTAGCGAGTGGCCTTTATGATTATCACTTTACTTATGTGATACAACCCTCAAGAGA
AAATGTAATCACACTGGCTCACCTTCGGGTGGGCCTTTCTGCGTTTATAAGGAGACACTTTATGTTTAAG
AAGGGCGGACTCACTATAGAGGGACAAACTCAAGGTCATTCGCAAGAGTGGCCTTTATGATTGACCTTCT
TCCGGTTAATCAATTCATTAAAGAGGAGAAAGGTACCATGAGCAAAGGAGAAGAACTTTTCACTGGAGTT
GTCCCAATTCTTGTTGAATTAGATGGTGATGTTAATGGGCACAAATTTTCTGTCCGTGGAGAGGGTGAAG
GTGATGCTACAAACGGAAAACTCACCCTTAAATTTATTTGCACTACTGGAAAACTACCTGTTCCGTGGCC
AACACTTGTCACTACTCTGACCTATGGTGTTCAATGCTTTTCCCGTTATCCGGATCACATGAAACGGCAT
GACTTTTTCAAGAGTGCCATGCCCGAAGGTTATGTACAGGAACGCACTATATCTTTCAAAGATGACGGGA
CCTACAAGACGCGTGCTGAAGTCAAGTTTGAAGGTGATACCCTTGTTAATCGTATCGAGTTAAAGGGTAT
TGATTTTAAAGAAGATGGAAACATTCTTGGACACAAACTCGAGTACAACTTTAACTCACACAATGTATAC
ATCACGGCAGACAAACAAAAGAATGGAATCAAAGCTAACTTCAAAATTCGCCACAACGTTGAAGATGGTT
CCGTTCAACTAGCAGACCATTATCAACAAAATACTCCAATTGGCGATGGCCCTGTCCTTTTACCAGACAA
CCATTACCTGTCGACACAATCTGTCCTTTCGAAAGATCCCAACGAAAAGCGTGACCACATGGTCCTTCTT
GAGTTTGTAACTGCTGCTGGGATTACACATGGCATGGATGAGCTCTACAAATAAGGATCGGTTGTCGAGT
AAGGATCTCCAGGCATCAAATAAAACGAAAGGCTCAGTCGAAAGACTGGGCCTTTCGTTTTATCTGTTGT
TTGTCGGTGAACGCTCTCTACTAGAGTCACACTGGCTCACCTTCGGGTGGGCCTTTCTGCGTTTATAGGA
TCCTAACTCGAGCTGAAGCCAATAGGGATAACAGGGTAATCCTAGGGATATATTCCGCTTCCTCGCTCAC
TGACTCGCTACGCTCGGTCGTTCGACTGCGGCGAGCGGAAATGGCTTACGAACGGGGCGGAGATTTCCTG
GAAGATGCCAGGAAGATACTTAACAGGGAAGTGAGAGGGCCGCGGCAAAGCCGTTTTTCCATAGGCTCCG
CCCCCCTGACAAGCATCACGAAATCTGACGCTCAAATCAGTGGTGGCGAAACCCGACAGGACTATAAAGA
TACCAGGCGTTTCCCCCTGGCGGCTCCCTCGTGCGCTCTCCTGTTCCTGCCTTTCGGTTTACCGGTGTCA
TTCCGCTGTTATGGCCGCGTTTGTCTCATTCCACGCCTGACACTCAGTTCCGGGTAGGCAGTTCGCTCCA
AGCTGGACTGTATGCACGAACCCCCCGTTCAGTCCGACCGCTGCGCCTTATCCGGTAACTATCGTCTTGA
GTCCAACCCGGAAAGACATGCAAAAGCACCACTGGCAGCAGCCACTGGTAATTGATTTAGAGGAGTTAGT
CTTGAAGTCATGCGCCGGTTAAGGCTAAACTGAAAGGACAAGTTTTGGTGACTGCGCTCCTCCAAGCCAG
TTACCTCGGTTCAAAGAGTTGGTAGCTCAGAGAACCTTCGAAAAACCGCCCTGCAAGGCGGTTTTTTCGT
TTTCAGAGCAAGAGATTACGCGCAGACCAAAACGATCTCAAGAAGATCATCTTATTAATCAGATAAAATA
TTTCTAGATTTCAGTGCAATTTATCTCTTCAAATGTAGCACCTGAAGTCAGCCCCATACGATATAAGTTG
TTACTAGTGCTTGGATTCTCACCAATAAAAAACGCCCGGCGGCAACCGAGCGTTCTGAACAAATCCAGAT
GGAGTTCTGAGGTCATTACTGGATCTATCAACAGGAGTCCAAGCGAGCTCTCGAACCCCAGAGTCCCGCT
CAGAAGAACTCGTCAAGAAGGCGATAGAAGGCGATGCGCTGCGAATCGGGAGCGGCGATACCGTAAAGCA
CGAGGAAGCGGTCAGCCCATTCGCCGCCAAGCTCTTCAGCAATATCACGGGTAGCCAACGCTATGTCCTG
ATAGCGGTCCGCCACACCCAGCCGGCCACAGTCGATGAATCCAGAAAAGCGGCCATTTTCCACCATGATA
TTCGGCAAGCAGGCATCGCCATGGGTCACGACGAGATCCTCGCCGTCGGGCATGCGCGCCTTGAGCCTGG
CGAACAGTTCGGCTGGCGCGAGCCCCTGATGCTCTTCGTCCAGATCATCCTGATCGACAAGACCGGCTTC
CATCCGAGTACGTGCTCGCTCGATGCGATGTTTCGCTTGGTGGTCGAATGGGCAGGTAGCCGGATCAAGC
GTATGCAGCCGCCGCATTGCATCAGCCATGATGGATACTTTCTCGGCAGGAGCAAGGTGAGATGACAGGA
GATCCTGCCCCGGCACTTCGCCCAATAGCAGCCAGTCCCTTCCCGCTTCAGTGACAACGTCGAGCACAGC
TGCGCAAGGAACGCCCGTCGTGGCCAGCCACGATAGCCGCGCTGCCTCGTCCTGCAGTTCATTCAGGGCA
CCGGACAGGTCGGTCTTGACAAAAAGAACCGGGCGCCCCTGCGCTGACAGCCGGAACACGGCGGCATCAG
AGCAGCCGATTGTCTGTTGTGCCCAGTCATAGCCGAATAGCCTCTCCACCCAAGCGGCCGGAGAACCTGC
GTGCAATCCATCTTGTTCAATCATGCGAAACGATCCTCATCCTGTCTCTTG
