>Addgene plasmid #47847 | pFAB803 | addgene partial sequence | sequence record 69492 | rrnB-T1-term-F (5'-ACGAAAGGCTCAGTCGAAAG-3')
TCTGTTGTTTGTCGGTGAACGCTCTCTACTAGAGTCACACTGGCTCACCTTCGGGTGGGCCTTTCTGCGT
TTATAGGATCCTAACTCGAGCTGAAGCCAATAGGGATAACAGGGTAATCCTAGGGATATATTCCGCTTCC
TCGCTCACTGACTCGCTACGCTCGGTCGTTCGACTGCGGCGAGCGGAAATGGCTTACGAACGGGGCGGAG
ATTTCCTGGAAGATGCCAGGAAGATACTTAACAGGGAAGTGAGAGGGCCGCGGCAAAGCCGTTTTTCCAT
AGGCTCCGCCCCCCTGACAAGCATCACGAAATCTGACGCTCAAATCAGTGGTGGCGAAACCCGACAGGAC
TATAAAGATACCAGGCGTTTCCCCCTGGCGGCTCCCTCGTGCGCTCTCCTGTTCCTGCCTTTCGGTTTAC
CGGTGTCATTCCGCTGTTATGGCCGCGTTTGTCTCATTCCACGCCTGACACTCAGTTCCGGGTAGGCAGT
TCGCTCCAAGCTGGACTGTATGCACGAACCCCCCGTTCAGTCCGACCGCTGCGCCTTATCCGGTAACTAT
CGTCTTGAGTCCAACCCGGAAAGACATGCAAAAGCACCACTGGCAGCAGCCACTGGTAATTGATTTAGAG
GAGTTAGTCTTGAAGTCATGCGCCGGTTAAGGCTAAACTGAAAGGACAAGTTTTGGTGACTGCGCTCCTC
CAAGCCAGTTACCTCGGTTCAAAGAGTTGGTAGCTCAGAGAACCTTCGAAAAACCGCCCTGCAAGGCGGT
TTT
