>Addgene plasmid #47847 | pFAB803 | addgene partial sequence | sequence record 69750 | Neo-R 5'-GCCCAGTCATAGCCGAATAG-3'
CTGCGTGCAATCCATCTTGTTCAATCATGCGAAACGATCCTCATCCTGTCTCTTGATCAGATCATGATCC
CCTGCGCCATCAGATCCTTGGCGGCAAGAAAGCCATCCAGTTTACTTTGCAGGGCTTCCCAACCTTACCA
GAGGGCGCCCCAGCTGGCAATTCCGACGTCTAGGGATAACAGGGTAATTACGGCCCCAGAATTCAAAAGA
TCTTAAGTAAGTAAGAGTATACGTATATCGGCTAAAACGTATTAAGGCGCTTCGGCGCCTTTTTTTATGG
GGGTATTTTCATCCCAATCCACACGTCCAACGCACAGCAAACACCACGTCGACCCTATCAGCTGCGTGCT
TTCTATGAGTCGTTGCTGCATATCTCCCTATCAGTGATAGAGATTGACATCCCTATCAGTGATAGAGATA
CTGAGCACATCAGCAGGACGCACTGACCTTTGGAATTCATTAAAGAGGAGAAAGGTACCATGGCGAGTAG
CGAAGACGTTATCAAAGAGTTCATGCGTTTCAAAGTTCGTATGGAAGGTTCCGTTAACGGTCACGAGTTC
GAAATCGAAGGTGAAGGTGAAGGTCGTCCGTACGAAGGTACCCAGACCGCTAAACTGAAAGTTACCAAAG
GTGGTCCGCTGCCGTTCGCTTGGGACATCCTGTCCCCGCAGTTCCAGTACGGTTCCAAAGCTTACGTTAA
ACACCCGGCTGACATCCCGGACTACCTGAAACTGTCCTTCCCGGAAGGTTTCAAATGGGAACGTGTTATG
AACTTCGAAGACGGTGGTGTTGTTACCGTTACCCAGGACTCCTCCCTGCAAGACGGTGAGTTCATCTACA
AAGTTAAACTGCGTGGTACCAACTTCCCGTCCGACGGTCCGGTTATGCAGAAAAAAACCATGGGTTGGGA
AGCTTCCACCGAACGTATGT
