>Addgene plasmid #47847 | pFAB803 | addgene partial sequence | sequence record 69751 | GFP_R
TCTTCTCCTTTGCTCATGGTACCTTTCTCCTCTTTAATGAATTGATTAACCGGAAGAAGGTCAATCATAA
AGGCCACTCTTGCGAATGACCTTGAGTTTGTCCCTCTATAGTGAGTCCGCCCTTCTTAAACATAAAGTGT
CTCCTTATAAACGCAGAAAGGCCCACCCGAAGGTGAGCCAGTGTGATTACATTTTCTCTTGAGGGTTGTA
TCACATAAGTAAAGTGATAATCATAAAGGCCACTCGCTAGGAGCGACCTTGAGTCTATCACTCAGCAGAT
TATTAAGCACCGGTGGAGTGACGACCTTCAGCACGTTCGTACTGTTCAACGATGGTGTAGTCTTCGTTGT
GGGAGGTGATGTCCAGTTTGATGTCGGTTTTGTAAGCACCCGGCAGCTGAACCGGTTTTTTAGCCATGTA
GGTGGTTTTAACTTCAGCGTCGTAGTGACCACCGTCTTTCAGTTTCAGACGCATTTTGATTTCACCTTTC
AGAGCACCGTCTTCCGGGTACATACGTTCGGTGGAAGCTTCCCAACCCATGGTTTTTTTCTGCATAACCG
GACCGTCGGACGGGAAGTTGGTACCACGCAGTTTAACTTTGTAGATGAACTCACCGTCTTGCAGGGAGGA
GTCCTGGGTAACGGTAACAACACCACCGTCTTCGAAGTTCATAACACGTTCCCATTTGAAACCTTCCGGG
AAGGACAGTTTCAGGTAGTCCGGGATGTCAGCCGGGTGTTTAACGTAAGCTTTGGAACCGTACTGGAACT
GCGGGGACAGGATGTCCCAAGCGAACGGCAGCGGACCACCTTTGGTAACTTTCAGTTTAGCGGTCTGGGT
ACCTTCGTACGGACGACCTTCACCTTCACCTTCGATTTC
