>Addgene plasmid #47847 | pFAB803 | depositor partial sequence | sequence record 74684 | T7 early
ACAACCCTCAAGAGAAAATGTAATCACACTGGCTCACCTTCGGGTGGGCCTTTCTGCGTTTATAAGGAGA
CACTTTATGTTTAAGAAG
